>Addgene plasmid #111750 | pBacMam2-DiEx-LIC-C-flag_huntingtin_full-length_Q66 | addgene full sequence | sequence record 226915 | Addgene NGS Result
TTCTCTGTCACAGAATGAAAATTTTTCTGTCATCTCTTCGTTATTAATGTTTGTAATTGACTGAATATCA
ACGCTTATTTGCAGCCTGAATGGCGAATGGG
[124 nt withheld, positions 102-225]
C
[91 nt withheld, positions 227-317]
A
[49 nt withheld, positions 319-367]
CCTTTGACGTTGGAGTCCACGTTCTT
[37 nt withheld, positions 394-430]
ACCCTATCTCGGTCTATTCTTTTGATTTATAAGGGATTTTGCCGATTTCGGCCTATTGGTTAAAAAATGA
GCTGATTTAACAAAAATTTAACGCGAATTTTAACAAAATATTAACGCTTACAATTTAGGTGGCACTTTTC
GGGGAAATGTGCGCGGAACCCCTATTTGTTTATTTTTCTAAATACATTCAAATATGTATCCGCTCATGAG
ACAATAACCCTGATAAATGCTTCAATAATATTGAAAAAGGAAGAGTATGAGTATTCAACATTTCCGTGTC
GCCCTTATTCCCTTTTTTGCGGCATTTTGCCTTCCTGTTTTTGCTCACCCAGAAACGCTGGTGAAAGTAA
AAGATGCTGAAGATCAGTTGGGTGCACGAGTGGGTTACATCGAACTGGATCTCAACAGCGGTAAGATCCT
TGAGAGTTTTCGCCCCGAAGAACGTTTTCCAATGATGAGCACTTTTAAAGTTCTGCTATGTGGCGCGGTA
TTATCCCGTATTGACGCCGGGCAAGAGCAACTCGGTCGCCGCATACACTATTCTCAGAATGACTTGGTTG
AGTACTCACCAGTCACAGAAAAGCATCTTACGGATGGCATGACAGTAAGAGAATTATGCAGTGCTGCCAT
AACCATGAGTGATAACACTGCGGCCAACTTACTTCTGACAACGATCGGAGGACCGAAGGAGCTAACCGCT
TTTTTGCACAACATGGGGGATCATGTAACTCGCCTTGATCGTTGGGAACCGGAGCTGAATGAAGCCATAC
CAAACGACGAGCGTGACACCACGATGCCTGTAGCAATGGCAACAACGTTGCGCAAACTATTAACTGGCGA
ACTACTTACTCTAGCTTCCCGGCAACAATTAATAGACTGGATGGAGGCGGATAAAGTTGCAGGACCACTT
CTGCGCTCGGCCCTTCCGGCTGGCTGGTTTATTGCTGATAAATCTGGAGCCGGTGAGCGTGGGTCTCGCG
GTATCATTGCAGCACTGGGGCCAGATGGTAAGCCCTCCCGTATCGTAGTTATCTACACGACGGGGAGTCA
GGCAACTATGGATGAACGAAATAGACAGATCGCTGAGATAGGTGCCTCACTGATTAAGCATTGGTAACTG
TCAGACCAAGTTTACTCATATATACTTTAGATTGATTTAAAACTTCATTTTTAATTTAAAAGGATCTAGG
TGAAGATCCTTTTTGATAATCTCATGACCAAAATCCCTTAACGTGAGTTTTCGTTCCACTGAGCGTCAGA
CCCCGTAGAAAAGATCAAAGGATCTTCTTGAGATCCTTTTTTTCTGCGCGTAATCTGCTGCTTGCAAACA
AAAAAACCACCGCTACCAGCGGTGGTTTGTTTGCCGGATCAAGAGCTACCAACTCTTTTTCCGAAGGTAA
CTGGCTTCAGCAGAGCGCAGATACCAAATACTGTTCTTCTAGTGTAGCCGTAGTTAGGCCACCACTTCAA
GAACTCTGTAGCACCGCCTACATACCTCGCTCTGCTAATCCTGTTACCAGTGGCTGCTGCCAGTGGCGAT
AAGTCGTGTCTTACCGGGTTGGACTCAAGACGATAGTTACCGGATAAGGCGCAGCGGTCGGGCTGAACGG
GGGGTTCGTGCACACAGCCCAGCTTGGAGCGAACGACCTACACCGAACTGAGATACCTACAGCGTGAGCT
ATGAGAAAGCGCCACGCTTCCCGAAGGGAGAAAGGCGGACAGGTATCCGGTAAGCGGCAGGGTCGGAACA
GGAGAGCGCACGAGGGAGCTTCCAGGGGGAAACGCCTGGTATCTTTATAGTCCTGTCGGGTTTCGCCACC
TCTGACTTGAGCGTCGATTTTTGTGATGCTCGTCAGGGGGGCGGAGCCTATGGAAAAACGCCAGCAACGC
GGCCTTTTTACGGTTCCTGGCCTTTTGCTGGCCTTTTGCTCACATGTTCTTTCCTGCGTTATCCCCTGAT
TCTGTGGATAACCGTATTACCGCCTTTGAGTGAGCTGATACCGCTCGCCGCAGCCGAACGACCGAGCGCA
GCGAGTCAGTGAGCGAGGAAGCGGAAGAGCGCCTGATGCGGTATTTTCTCCTTACGCATCTGTGCGGTAT
TTCACACCGCATAGACCAGCCGCGTAACCTGGCAAAATCGGTTACGGTTGAGTAATAAATGGATGCCCTG
CGTAAGCGGGTGTGGGCGGACAATAAAGTCTTAAACTGAACAAAATAGATCTAAACTATGACAATAAAGT
CTTAAACTAGACAGAATAGTTGTAAACTGAAATCAGTCCAGTTATGCTGTGAAAAAGCATACTGGACTTT
TGTTATGGCTAAAGCAAACTCTTCATTTTCTGAAGTGCAAATTGCCCGTCGTATTAAAGAGGGGCGTGGC
CAAGGGCATGGTAAAGACTATATTCGCGGCGTTGTGACAATTTACCGAACAACTCCGCGGCCGGGAAGCC
GATCTCGGCTTGAACGAATTGTTAGGTGGCGGTACTTGGGTCGATATCAAAGTGCATCACTTCTTCCCGT
ATGCCCAACTTTGTATAGAGAGCCACTGCGGGATCGTCACCGTAATCTGCTTGCACGTAGATCACATAAG
CACCAAGCGCGTTGGCCTCATGCTTCAAGAGATTGATGAGCGCGGTGGCAATGCCCTGCCTCCGGTGCTC
GCCGGAGACTGCGAGATCATAGATATAGATCTCACTACGCGGCTGCTCAAACTTGGGCAGAACGTAAGCC
GCGAGAGCGCCAACAACCGCTTCTTGGTCGAAGGCAGCAAGCGCGATGAATGTCTTACTACGGAGCAAGT
TCCCGAGGTAATCGGAGTCCGGCTGATGTTGGGAGTAGGTGGCTACGTCTCCGAACTCACGACCGAAAAG
ATCAAGAGCAGCCCGCATGGATTTGACTTGGTCAGGGCCGAGCCTACATGTGCGAATGATGCCCATACTT
GAGCCACCTAACTTTGTTTTAGGGCGACTGCCCTGCTGCGTAACATCGTTGCTGCTGCGTAACATCGTTG
CTGCTCCATAACATCAAACATCGACCCACGGCGTAACGCGCTTGCTGCTTGGATGCCCGAGGCATAGACT
GTACAAAAAAACAGTCATAACAAGCCATGAAAACCGCCACTGCGCCGTTACCACCGCTGCGTTCGGTCAA
GGTTCTGGACCAGTTGCGTGAGCGCATACGCTACTTGCATTACAGTTTACGAACCGAACAGGCTTATGTC
AACTGGGTTCGTGCCTTCATCCGTTTCCACGGTGTGCGTCACCCGGCAACCTTGGGCAGCAGCGAAGTCG
AGGCATTTCTGTCCTGGCTGGCGAACGAGCGCAAGGTTTCGGTCTCCACGCATCGTCAGGCATTGGCGGC
CTTGCTGTTCTTCTACGGCAAGGTGCTGTGCACGGATCTGCCCTTGCTTCAGGAGATCGGTAGACCTCGG
CCGTCGCGGCGCTTGCCGGTGGTGCTGACCCCGGATGAAGTGGTTCGCATCCTCGGTTTTCTGGAAGGCG
AGCATCGTTTGTTCGCCCAGGACTCTAGCTATAGTTCTAGTGGTTGGCTACGTACCCGTAGTGGCTATGG
CAGGGCTTGCCGCCCCGACGTTGGCTGCGAGCCCTGGGCCTTCACCCGAACTTGGGGGTTGGGGTGGGGA
AAAGGAAGAAACGCGGGCGTATTGGTCCCAATGGGGTCTCGGTGGGGTATCGACAGAGTGCCAGCCCTGG
GACCGAACCCCGCGTTTATGAACAAACGACCCAACACCCGTGCGTTTTATTCTGTCTTTTTATTGCCGTC
ATAGCGCGGGTTCCTTCCGGTATTGTCTCCTTCCGTGTTTCAGTTAGCCTCCCCCATCTCCCGGTACCGC
ATGCGGATCTGTACGGGCCAGATATACGCGTTGACATTGATTATTGACTAGTTATTAATAGTAATCAATT
ACGGGGTCATTAGTTCATAGCCCATATATGGAGTTCCGCGTTACATAACTTACGGTAAATGGCCCGCCTG
GCTGACCGCCCAACGACCCCCGCCCATTGACGTCAATAATGACGTATGTTCCCATAGTAACGCCAATAGG
GACTTTCCATTGACGTCAATGGGTGGAGTATTTACGGTAAACTGCCCACTTGGCAGTACATCAAGTGTAT
CATATGCCAAGTACGCCCCCTATTGACGTCAATGACGGTAAATGGCCCGCCTGGCATTATGCCCAGTACA
TGACCTTATGGGACTTTCCTACTTGGCAGTACATCTACGTATTAGTCATCGCTATTACCATGGTGATGCG
GTTTTGGCAGTACATCAATGGGCGTGGATAGCGGTTTGACTCACGGGGATTTCCAAGTCTCCACCCCATT
GACGTCAATGGGAGTTTGTTTTGGCACCAAAATCAACGGGACTTTCCAAAATGTCGTAACAACTCCGCCC
CATTGACGCAAATGGGCGGTAGGCGTGTACGGTGGGAGGTCTATATAAGCAGAGCTCTCTGGCTAACTAG
AGAACCCACTGCTTACTGGCTTATCGAATACGGACCTTTAATTCAACCCAACACAATATATTATAGTTAA
ATAAGAATTATTATCAAATCATTTGTATATTAATTAAAATACTATACTGTAAATTACATTTTATTTACAA
TCACTCGACGGATCCTTAAGAAGGAGATATACTATGGCGACCCTGGAAAAGCTGATGAAGGCCTTCGAGT
CCCTCAAGTCCTTCCAACAGCAGCAACAGCAACAACAGCAGCAACAGCAACAACAGCAGCAACAGCAACA
ACAGCAGCAACAGCAACAACAGCAGCAACAGCAACAACAGCAGCAACAGCAACAACAGCAGCAACAGCAA
CAACAGCAGCAACAGCAACCGCCACCGCCGCCGCCGCCGCCGCCGCCTCCTCAGCTTCCTCAGCCGCCGC
CGCAGGCACAGCCGCTGCTGCCTCAGCCGCAGCCGCCCCCGCCGCCGCCCCCGCCGCCACCCGGCCCGGC
TGTGGCTGAGGAGCCGCTGCACCGACCAAAGAAAGAACTTTCAGCTACCAAGAAAGACCGTGTGAATCAT
TGTCTGACAATATGTGAAAACATAGTGGCACAGTCTGTCAGAAATTCTCCAGAATTTCAGAAACTTCTGG
GCATCGCTATGGAACTTTTTCTGCTGTGCAGTGATGACGCAGAGTCAGATGTCAGGATGGTGGCTGACGA
ATGCCTCAACAAAGTTATCAAAGCTTTGATGGATTCTAATCTTCCAAGGTTACAGCTCGAGCTCTATAAG
GAAATTAAAAAGAATGGTGCCCCTCGGAGTTTGCGTGCTGCCCTGTGGAGGTTTGCTGAGCTGGCTCACC
TGGTTCGGCCTCAGAAATGCAGGCCTTACCTGGTGAACCTTCTGCCGTGCCTGACTCGAACAAGCAAGAG
ACCCGAAGAATCAGTCCAGGAGACCTTGGCTGCAGCTGTTCCCAAAATTATGGCTTCTTTTGGCAATTTT
GCAAATGACAATGAAATTAAGGTTTTGTTAAAGGCCTTCATAGCGAACCTGAAGTCAAGCTCCCCCACCA
TTCGGCGGACAGCGGCTGGATCAGCAGTGAGCATCTGCCAGCACTCAAGAAGGACACAATATTTCTATAG
TTGGCTACTAAATGTGCTCTTAGGCTTACTCGTTCCTGTCGAGGATGAACACTCCACTCTGCTGATTCTT
GGCGTGCTGCTCACCCTGAGGTATTTGGTGCCCTTGCTGCAGCAGCAGGTCAAGGACACAAGCCTGAAAG
GCAGCTTCGGAGTGACAAGGAAAGAAATGGAAGTCTCTCCTTCTGCAGAGCAGCTTGTCCAGGTTTATGA
ACTGACGTTACATCATACACAGCACCAAGACCACAATGTTGTGACCGGAGCCCTGGAGCTGTTGCAGCAG
CTCTTCAGAACGCCTCCACCCGAGCTTCTGCAAACCCTGACCGCAGTCGGGGGCATTGGGCAGCTCACCG
CTGCTAAGGAGGAGTCTGGTGGCCGAAGCCGTAGTGGGAGTATTGTGGAACTTATAGCTGGAGGGGGTTC
CTCATGCAGCCCTGTCCTTTCAAGAAAACAAAAAGGCAAAGTGCTCTTAGGAGAAGAAGAAGCCTTGGAG
GATGACTCTGAATCGAGATCGGATGTCAGCAGCTCTGCCTTAACAGCCTCAGTGAAGGATGAGATCAGTG
GAGAGCTGGCTGCTTCTTCAGGGGTTTCCACTCCAGGGTCAGCAGGTCATGACATCATCACAGAACAGCC
ACGGTCACAGCACACACTGCAGGCGGACTCAGTGGATCTGGCCAGCTGTGACTTGACAAGCTCTGCCACT
GATGGGGATGAGGAGGATATCTTGAGCCACAGCTCCAGCCAGGTCAGCGCCGTCCCATCTGACCCTGCCA
TGGACCTGAATGATGGGACCCAGGCCTCGTCGCCCATCAGCGACAGCTCCCAGACCACCACCGAAGGGCC
TGATTCAGCTGTTACCCCTTCAGACAGTTCTGAAATTGTGTTAGACGGTACCGACAACCAGTATTTGGGC
CTGCAGATTGGACAGCCCCAGGATGAAGATGAGGAAGCCACAGGTATTCTTCCTGATGAAGCCTCGGAGG
CCTTCAGGAACTCTTCCATGGCCCTTCAACAGGCACATTTATTGAAAAACATGAGTCACTGCAGGCAGCC
TTCTGACAGCAGTGTTGATAAATTTGTGTTGAGAGATGAAGCTACTGAACCGGGTGATCAAGAAAACAAG
CCTTGCCGCATCAAAGGTGACATTGGACAGTCCACTGATGATGACTCTGCACCTCTTGTCCATTGTGTCC
GCCTTTTATCTGCTTCGTTTTTGCTAACAGGGGGAAAAAATGTGCTGGTTCCGGACAGGGATGTGAGGGT
CAGCGTGAAGGCCCTGGCCCTCAGCTGTGTGGGAGCAGCTGTGGCCCTCCACCCGGAATCTTTCTTCAGC
AAACTCTATAAAGTTCCTCTTGACACCACGGAATACCCTGAGGAACAGTATGTCTCAGACATCTTGAACT
ACATCGATCATGGAGACCCACAGGTTCGAGGAGCCACTGCCATTCTCTGTGGGACCCTCATCTGCTCCAT
CCTCAGCAGGTCCCGCTTCCACGTGGGAGATTGGATGGGCACCATTAGAACCCTCACAGGAAATACATTT
TCTTTGGCGGATTGCATTCCTTTGCTGCGGAAAACACTGAAGGATGAGTCTTCTGTTACTTGCAAGTTAG
CTTGTACAGCTGTGAGGAACTGTGTCATGAGTCTCTGCAGCAGCAGCTACAGTGAGTTAGGACTGCAGCT
GATCATCGATGTGCTGACTCTGAGGAACAGTTCCTATTGGCTGGTGAGGACAGAGCTTCTGGAAACCCTT
GCAGAGATTGACTTCAGGCTGGTGAGCTTTTTGGAGGCAAAAGCAGAAAACTTACACAGAGGGGCTCATC
ATTATACAGGGCTTTTAAAACTGCAAGAACGAGTGCTCAATAATGTTGTCATCCATTTGCTTGGAGATGA
AGACCCCAGGGTGCGACATGTTGCCGCAGCATCACTAATTAGGCTTGTCCCAAAGCTGTTTTATAAATGT
GACCAAGGACAAGCTGATCCAGTAGTGGCCGTGGCAAGAGATCAAAGCAGTGTTTACCTGAAACTTCTCA
TGCATGAGACGCAGCCTCCATCTCATTTCTCCGTCAGCACAATAACCAGAATATATAGAGGCTATAACCT
ACTACCAAGCATAACAGACGTCACTATGGAAAATAACCTTTCAAGAGTTATTGCAGCAGTTTCTCATGAA
CTAATCACATCAACCACCAGAGCACTCACATTTGGATGCTGTGAAGCTTTGTGTCTTCTTTCCACTGCCT
TCCCAGTTTGCATTTGGAGTTTAGGTTGGCACTGTGGAGTGCCTCCACTGAGTGCCTCAGATGAGTCTAG
GAAGAGCTGTACCGTTGGGATGGCCACAATGATTCTGACCCTGCTCTCGTCAGCTTGGTTCCCATTGGAT
CTCTCAGCCCATCAAGATGCTTTGATTTTGGCCGGAAACTTGCTTGCAGCCAGTGCTCCCAAATCTCTGA
GAAGTTCATGGGCCTCTGAAGAAGAAGCCAACCCAGCAGCCACCAAGCAAGAGGAGGTCTGGCCAGCCCT
GGGGGACCGGGCCCTGGTGCCCATGGTGGAGCAGCTCTTCTCTCACCTGCTGAAGGTGATTAACATTTGT
GCCCACGTCCTGGATGACGTGGCTCCTGGACCCGCAATAAAGGCAGCCTTGCCTTCTCTAACAAACCCCC
CTTCTCTAAGTCCCATCCGACGAAAGGGGAAGGAGAAAGAACCAGGAGAACAAGCATCTGTACCGTTGAG
TCCCAAGAAAGGCAGTGAGGCCAGTGCAGCTTCTAGACAATCTGATACCTCAGGTCCTGTTACAACAAGT
AAATCCTCATCACTGGGGAGTTTCTATCATCTTCCTTCATACCTCAAACTGCATGATGTCCTGAAAGCTA
CACACGCTAACTACAAGGTCACGCTGGATCTTCAGAACAGCACGGAAAAGTTTGGAGGGTTTCTTCGCTC
AGCCTTGGATGTTCTTTCTCAGATACTAGAGCTGGCCACACTGCAGGACATTGGGAAGTGTGTTGAAGAG
ATCCTAGGATACCTGAAATCCTGCTTTAGTCGAGAACCAATGATGGCAACTGTTTGTGTTCAACAATTGT
TGAAGACTCTCTTTGGCACAAACTTGGCCTCCCAGTTTGATGGCTTATCTTCCAACCCCAGCAAGTCACA
AGGCCGAGCACAGCGCCTTGGCTCCTCCAGTGTGAGGCCAGGCTTGTACCACTACTGCTTCATGGCCCCG
TACACCCACTTCACCCAGGCCCTCGCTGACGCCAGCCTGAGGAACATGGTGCAGGCGGAGCAGGAGAACG
ACACCTCGGGATGGTTTGATGTCCTCCAGAAAGTGTCTACCCAGTTGAAGACAAACCTCACGAGTGTCAC
AAAGAACCGTGCAGATAAGAATGCTATTCATAATCACATTCGTTTGTTTGAACCTCTTGTTATAAAAGCT
TTAAAACAGTACACGACTACAACATGTGTGCAGTTACAGAAGCAGGTTTTAGATTTGCTGGCGCAGCTGG
TTCAGTTACGGGTTAATTACTGTCTTCTGGATTCAGATCAGGTGTTTATTGGCTTTGTATTGAAACAGTT
TGAATACATTGAAGTGGGCCAGTTCAGGGAATCAGAGGCAATCATTCCAAACATCTTTTTCTTCTTGGTA
TTACTATCTTATGAACGCTATCATTCAAAACAGATCATTGGAATTCCTAAAATCATTCAGCTCTGTGATG
GCATCATGGCCAGTGGAAGGAAGGCTGTGACACATGCCATACCGGCTCTGCAGCCCATAGTCCACGACCT
CTTTGTATTAAGAGGAACAAATAAAGCTGATGCAGGAAAAGAGCTTGAAACCCAAAAAGAGGTGGTGGTG
TCAATGTTACTGAGACTCATCCAGTACCATCAGGTGTTGGAGATGTTCATTCTTGTCCTGCAGCAGTGCC
ACAAGGAGAATGAAGACAAGTGGAAGCGACTGTCTCGACAGATAGCTGACATCATCCTCCCAATGTTAGC
CAAACAGCAGATGCACATTGACTCTCATGAAGCCCTTGGAGTGTTAAATACATTATTTGAGATTTTGGCC
CCTTCCTCCCTCCGTCCGGTAGACATGCTTTTACGGAGTATGTTCGTCACTCCAAACACAATGGCGTCCG
TGAGCACTGTTCAACTGTGGATATCGGGAATTCTGGCCATTTTGAGGGTTCTGATTTCCCAGTCAACTGA
AGATATTGTTCTTTCTCGTATTCAGGAGCTCTCCTTCTCTCCGTATTTAATCTCCTGTACAGTAATTAAT
AGGTTAAGAGATGGGGACAGTACTTCAACGCTAGAAGAACACAGTGAAGGGAAACAAATAAAGAATTTGC
CAGAAGAAACATTTTCAAGGTTTCTATTACAACTGGTTGGTATTCTTTTAGAAGACATTGTTACAAAACA
GCTGAAGGTGGAAATGAGTGAGCAGCAACATACTTTCTATTGCCAGGAACTAGGCACACTGCTAATGTGT
CTGATCCACATCTTCAAGTCTGGAATGTTCCGGAGAATCACAGCAGCTGCCACTAGGCTGTTCCGCAGTG
ATGGCTGTGGCGGCAGTTTCTACACCCTGGACAGCTTGAACTTGCGGGCTCGTTCCATGATCACCACCCA
CCCGGCCCTGGTGCTGCTCTGGTGTCAGATACTGCTGCTTGTCAACCACACCGACTACCGCTGGTGGGCA
GAAGTGCAGCAGACCCCGAAAAGACACAGTCTGTCCAGCACAAAGTTACTTAGTCCCCAGATGTCTGGAG
AAGAGGAGGATTCTGACTTGGCAGCCAAACTTGGAATGTGCAATAGAGAAATAGTACGAAGAGGGGCTCT
CATTCTCTTCTGTGATTATGTCTGTCAGAACCTCCATGACTCCGAGCACTTAACGTGGCTCATTGTAAAT
CACATTCAAGATCTGATCAGCCTTTCCCACGAGCCTCCAGTACAGGACTTCATCAGTGCCGTTCATCGGA
ACTCTGCTGCCAGCGGCCTGTTCATCCAGGCAATTCAGTCTCGTTGTGAAAACCTTTCAACTCCAACCAT
GCTGAAGAAAACTCTTCAGTGCTTGGAGGGGATCCATCTCAGCCAGTCGGGAGCTGTGCTCACGCTGTAT
GTGGACAGGCTTCTGTGCACCCCTTTCCGTGTGCTGGCTCGCATGGTCGACATCCTTGCTTGTCGCCGGG
TAGAAATGCTTCTGGCTGCAAATTTACAGAGCAGCATGGCCCAGTTGCCAATGGAAGAACTCAACAGAAT
CCAGGAATACCTTCAGAGCAGCGGGCTCGCTCAGAGACACCAAAGGCTCTATTCCCTGCTGGACAGGTTT
CGTCTCTCCACCATGCAAGACTCACTTAGTCCCTCTCCTCCAGTCTCTTCCCACCCGCTGGACGGGGATG
GGCACGTGTCACTGGAAACAGTGAGTCCGGACAAAGACTGGTACGTTCATCTTGTCAAATCCCAGTGTTG
GACCAGGTCAGATTCTGCACTGCTGGAAGGTGCAGAGCTGGTGAATCGGATTCCTGCTGAAGATATGAAT
GCCTTCATGATGAACTCGGAGTTCAACCTAAGCCTGCTAGCTCCATGCTTAAGCCTAGGGATGAGTGAAA
TTTCTGGTGGCCAGAAGAGTGCCCTTTTTGAAGCAGCCCGTGAGGTGACTCTGGCCCGTGTGAGCGGCAC
CGTGCAGCAGCTCCCTGCTGTCCATCATGTCTTCCAGCCCGAGCTGCCTGCAGAACCGGCGGCCTACTGG
AGCAAGTTGAATGATCTGTTTGGGGATGCTGCACTGTATCAGTCCCTGCCCACTCTGGCCCGGGCCCTGG
CACAGTACCTGGTGGTGGTCTCCAAACTGCCCAGTCATTTGCACCTTCCTCCTGAGAAAGAGAAGGACAT
TGTGAAATTCGTGGTGGCAACCCTTGAGGCCCTGTCCTGGCATTTGATCCATGAGCAGATCCCGCTGAGT
CTGGATCTCCAGGCAGGGCTGGACTGCTGCTGCCTGGCCCTGCAGCTGCCTGGCCTCTGGAGCGTGGTCT
CCTCCACAGAGTTTGTGACCCACGCCTGCTCCCTCATCCACTGTGTGCACTTCATCCTGGAGGCCGTTGC
AGTGCAGCCTGGAGAGCAGCTTCTTAGTCCAGAAAGAAGGACAAATACCCCAAAAGCCATCAGCGAGGAG
GAGGAGGAAGTAGATCCAAACACACAGAATCCTAAGTATATCACTGCAGCCTGTGAGATGGTGGCAGAAA
TGGTGGAGTCTCTGCAGTCGGTGTTGGCCTTGGGTCATAAAAGGAATAGCGGCGTGCCGGCGTTTCTCAC
GCCATTGCTCAGGAACATCATCATCAGCCTGGCCCGCCTGCCCCTTGTCAACAGCTACACACGTGTGCCC
CCACTGGTGTGGAAGCTTGGATGGTCACCCAAACCGGGAGGGGATTTTGGCACAGCATTCCCTGAGATCC
CCGTGGAGTTCCTCCAGGAAAAGGAAGTCTTTAAGGAGTTCATCTACCGCATCAACACACTAGGCTGGAC
CAGTCGTACTCAGTTTGAAGAAACTTGGGCCACCCTCCTTGGTGTCCTGGTGACGCAGCCCCTCGTGATG
GAGCAGGAGGAGAGCCCACCAGAAGAAGACACAGAGAGGACCCAGATCAACGTCCTGGCCGTGCAGGCCA
TCACCTCACTGGTGCTCAGTGCAATGACTGTGCCTGTGGCCGGCAACCCAGCTGTAAGCTGCTTGGAGCA
GCAGCCCCGGAACAAGCCTCTGAAAGCTCTCGACACCAGGTTTGGGAGGAAGCTGAGCATTATCAGAGGG
ATTGTGGAGCAAGAGATTCAAGCAATGGTTTCAAAGAGAGAGAATATTGCCACCCATCATTTATATCAGG
CATGGGATCCTGTCCCTTCTCTGTCTCCGGCTACTACAGGTGCCCTCATCAGCCACGAGAAGCTGCTGCT
GCAGATCAACCCCGAGCGGGAGCTGGGGAGCATGAGCTACAAACTCGGCCAGGTGTCCATACACTCCGTG
TGGCTAGGGAACAGCATCACACCCCTGAGGGAGGAGGAATGGGACGAGGAAGAGGAGGAGGAGGCCGACG
CCCCTGCACCTTCGTCACCACCCACGTCTCCAGTCAACTCCAGGAAACACCGGGCTGGAGTTGACATCCA
CTCCTGTTCGCAGTTTTTGCTTGAGTTGTACAGCCGCTGGATCCTGCCGTCCAGCTCAGCCAGGAGGACC
CCGGCCATCCTGATCAGTGAGGTGGTCAGATCCCTTCTAGTGGTCTCAGACTTGTTCACCGAGCGCAACC
AGTTTGAGCTGATGTATGTGACGCTGACAGAACTGCGAAGGGTGCACCCTTCAGAAGACGAGATCCTCGC
TCAGTACCTGGTGCCTGCCACCTGCAAGGCAGCTGCCGTCCTTGGGATGGACAAGGCCGTGGCGGAGCCT
GTCAGCCGCCTGCTGGAGAGCACGCTCAGGAGCAGCCACCTGCCCAGCAGGGTTGGAGCCCTGCACGGCA
TCCTCTATGTGCTGGAGTGCGACCTGCTGGACGACACTGCCAAGCAGCTCATCCCGGTCATCAGCGACTA
TCTCCTCTCCAACCTGAAAGGGATCGCCCACTGCGTGAACATTCACAGCCAGCAGCACGTACTGGTCATG
TGTGCCACTGCGTTTTACCTCATTGAGAACTATCCTCTGGACGTAGGGCCGGAATTTTCAGCATCAATAA
TACAGATGTGTGGGGTGATGCTGTCTGGAAGTGAGGAGTCCACCCCCTCCATCATTTACCACTGTGCCCT
CAGAGGCCTGGAGCGCCTCCTGCTCTCTGAGCAGCTCTCCCGCCTGGATGCAGAATCGCTGGTCAAGCTG
AGTGTGGACAGAGTGAACGTGCACAGCCCGCACCGGGCCATGGCGGCTCTGGGCCTGATGCTCACCTGCA
TGTACACAGGAAAGGAGAAAGTCAGTCCGGGTAGAACTTCAGACCCTAATCCTGCAGCCCCCGACAGCGA
GTCAGTGATTGTTGCTATGGAGCGGGTATCTGTTCTTTTTGATAGGATCAGGAAAGGCTTTCCTTGTGAA
GCCAGAGTGGTGGCCAGGATCCTGCCCCAGTTTCTAGACGACTTCTTCCCACCCCAGGACATCATGAACA
AAGTCATCGGAGAGTTTCTGTCCAACCAGCAGCCATACCCCCAGTTCATGGCCACCGTGGTGTATAAGGT
GTTTCAGACTCTGCACAGCACCGGGCAGTCGTCCATGGTCCGGGACTGGGTCATGCTGTCCCTCTCCAAC
TTCACGCAGAGGGCCCCGGTCGCCATGGCCACGTGGAGCCTCTCCTGCTTCTTTGTCAGCGCGTCCACCA
GCCCGTGGGTCGCGGCGATCCTCCCACATGTCATCAGCAGGATGGGCAAGCTGGAGCAGGTGGACGTGAA
CCTTTTCTGCCTGGTCGCCACAGACTTCTACAGACACCAGATAGAGGAGGAGCTCGACCGCAGGGCCTTC
CAGTCTGTGCTTGAGGTGGTTGCAGCCCCAGGAAGCCCATATCACCGGCTGCTGACTTGTTTACGAAATG
TCCACAAGGTCACCACCTGCGGTGGAAGCGGTGACTACAAAGACGATGACGACAAGTAAAACCTCTACTT
CCAATCGCACCATCATCACCATCACCATCACCACCATGATTACAAGGATGACGACGATAAGTGAGGCGGC
CGCCAACTTGATATCAAGCTTATCGATAATCAACCTCTGGATTACAAAATTTGTGAAAGATTGACTGGTA
TTCTTAACTATGTTGCTCCTTTTACGCTATGTGGATACGCTGCTTTAATGCCTTTGTATCATGCTATTGC
TTCCCGTATGGCTTTCATTTTCTCCTCCTTGTATAAATCCTGGTTGCTGTCTCTTTATGAGGAGTTGTGG
CCCGTTGTCAGGCAACGTGGCGTGGTGTGCACTGTGTTTGCTGACGCAACCCCCACTGGTTGGGGCATTG
CCACCACCTGTCAGCTCCTTTCCGGGACTTTCGCTTTCCCCCTCCCTATTGCCACGGCGGAACTCATCGC
CGCCTGCCTTGCCCGCTGCTGGACAGGGGCTCGGCTGTTGGGCACTGACAATTCCGTGGTGTTGTCGGGG
AAATCATCGTCCTTTCCTTGGCTGCTCGCCTGTGTTGCCACCTGGATTCTGCGCGGGACGTCCTTCTGCT
ACGTCCCTTCGGCCCTCAATCCAGCGGACCTTCCTTCCCGCGGGCGCCCCCCTCCTCACGGCGAGCGAAG
CTTGTCGAGAAGTACTAGAGGATCTCTAGAGCCTGCAGTCTCGACAAGCTTGTCGAGAAGTACTAGAGGA
TCATAATCAGCCATACCACATTTGTAGAGGTTTTACTTGCTTTAAAAAACCTCCCACACCTCCCCCTGAA
CCTGAAACATAAAATGAATGCAATTGTTGTTGTTAACTTGTTTATTGCAGCTTATAATGGTTACAAATAA
AGCAATAGCATCACAAATTTCACAAATAAAGCATTTTTTTCACTGCATTCTAGTTGTGGTTTGTCCAAAC
TCATCAATGTATCTTATCATGTCTGGATCTGATCACTGCTTGAGCCTAGGAGATCCGAACCAGATAAGTG
AAATCTAGTTCCAAACTATTTTGTCATTTTTAATTTTCGTATTAGCTTACGACGCTACACCCAGTTCCCA
TCTATTTTGTCACTCTTCCCTAAATAATCCTTAAAAACTCCATTTCCACCCCTCCCAGTTCCCAACTATT
TTGTCCGCCCACAGCGGGGCATTTTTCTTCCTGTTATGTTTTTAATCAAACATCCTGCCAACTCCATGTG
ACAAACCGTCATCTTCGGCTACTTT
Features (pLannotate 1.2.2; 22 found; start..end, strand, type, name):
    102..556     +  rep_origin     f1 ori (sequence partly withheld): f1 bacteriophage origin of replication; arrow indicates direction of (+) strand synthesis
    582..686     +  promoter       AmpR promoter: bla
    687..1547    +  CDS            AmpR: β-lactamase; bla; confers resistance to ampicillin, carbenicillin, and related antibiotics
   1718..2306    +  rep_origin     ori: high-copy-number ColE1/pMB1/pBR322/pUC origin of replication
   2492..2543    -  misc_feature   bom (fragment): basis of mobility region from pBR322
   2611..2835    -  mobile_element Tn7R: mini-Tn7 element (right end of the Tn7 transposon) Tn7
   2902..3435    -  CDS            GmR: gentamycin acetyltransferase; aacC1; confers resistance to gentamycin
   3624..3652    -  promoter       Pc promoter: intI1 (promoter lies within the coding sequence); class 1 integron promoter
   3630..3989    -  CDS            YPR2_ECOLX (fragment): Protein predicted: Swiss-Prot protein existence level 4. From Escherichia coli.
   4160..4208    -  polyA_signal   HSV TK poly(A) signal: herpes simplex virus thymidine kinase polyadenylation signal (Cole and Stacy, 1985)
   4313..4692    +  enhancer       CMV enhancer: human cytomegalovirus immediate early enhancer
   4693..4896    +  promoter       CMV promoter: human cytomegalovirus (CMV) immediate early promoter
   4892..4925    +  LTR            5' LTR (truncated) (fragment): truncated 5' long terminal repeat (LTR) from HIV-1
   4943..5052    +  promoter       p10 promoter: baculovirus promoter for expression in insect cells
   5084..14590   +  CDS            HTT: HD_HUMAN - Also known as HD, IT15. Experimental evidence at protein level: Swiss-Prot protein existence level 1. [Huntingtin, myristoylated N-terminal fragment]: Promotes the formation of autophagic vesicles. From Homo sapiens (Human).
  14654..14673   +  CDS            7xHis (fragment): 6xHis affinity tag
  14678..14701   +  CDS            3xFLAG (fragment): three tandem FLAG® epitope tags
  14720..14738   +  misc_feature   MCS (fragment): pBluescript multiple cloning site
  14738..15243   +  misc_feature   WPRE (fragment): woodchuck hepatitis virus posttranscriptional regulatory element
  15339..15422   +  CDS            large T antigen (fragment): large T antigen from SV40 (simian virus 40)
  15445..15579   +  polyA_signal   SV40 poly(A) signal: SV40 polyadenylation signal
  15608..15773   -  mobile_element Tn7L: mini-Tn7 element (left end of the Tn7 transposon) Tn7
