>Addgene plasmid #111750 | pBacMam2-DiEx-LIC-C-flag_huntingtin_full-length_Q66 | addgene full sequence | sequence record 500045 | Addgene Long Read Sequencing Result
TTGAGATCCTTTTTTTCTGCGCGTAATCTGCTGCTTGCAAACAAAAAAACCACCGCTACCAGCGGTGGTT
TGTTTGCCGGATCAAGAGCTACCAACTCTTTTTCCGAAGGTAACTGGCTTCAGCAGAGCGCAGATACCAA
ATACTGTTCTTCTAGTGTAGCCGTAGTTAGGCCACCACTTCAAGAACTCTGTAGCACCGCCTACATACCT
CGCTCTGCTAATCCTGTTACCAGTGGCTGCTGCCAGTGGCGATAAGTCGTGTCTTACCGGGTTGGACTCA
AGACGATAGTTACCGGATAAGGCGCAGCGGTCGGGCTGAACGGGGGGTTCGTGCACACAGCCCAGCTTGG
AGCGAACGACCTACACCGAACTGAGATACCTACAGCGTGAGCTATGAGAAAGCGCCACGCTTCCCGAAGG
GAGAAAGGCGGACAGGTATCCGGTAAGCGGCAGGGTCGGAACAGGAGAGCGCACGAGGGAGCTTCCAGGG
GGAAACGCCTGGTATCTTTATAGTCCTGTCGGGTTTCGCCACCTCTGACTTGAGCGTCGATTTTTGTGAT
GCTCGTCAGGGGGGCGGAGCCTATGGAAAAACGCCAGCAACGCGGCCTTTTTACGGTTCCTGGCCTTTTG
CTGGCCTTTTGCTCACATGTTCTTTCCTGCGTTATCCCCTGATTCTGTGGATAACCGTATTACCGCCTTT
GAGTGAGCTGATACCGCTCGCCGCAGCCGAACGACCGAGCGCAGCGAGTCAGTGAGCGAGGAAGCGGAAG
AGCGCCTGATGCGGTATTTTCTCCTTACGCATCTGTGCGGTATTTCACACCGCATAGACCAGCCGCGTAA
CCTGGCAAAATCGGTTACGGTTGAGTAATAAATGGATGCCCTGCGTAAGCGGGTGTGGGCGGACAATAAA
GTCTTAAACTGAACAAAATAGATCTAAACTATGACAATAAAGTCTTAAACTAGACAGAATAGTTGTAAAC
TGAAATCAGTCCAGTTATGCTGTGAAAAAGCATACTGGACTTTTGTTATGGCTAAAGCAAACTCTTCATT
TTCTGAAGTGCAAATTGCCCGTCGTATTAAAGAGGGGCGTGGCCAAGGGCATGGTAAAGACTATATTCGC
GGCGTTGTGACAATTTACCGAACAACTCCGCGGCCGGGAAGCCGATCTCGGCTTGAACGAATTGTTAGGT
GGCGGTACTTGGGTCGATATCAAAGTGCATCACTTCTTCCCGTATGCCCAACTTTGTATAGAGAGCCACT
GCGGGATCGTCACCGTAATCTGCTTGCACGTAGATCACATAAGCACCAAGCGCGTTGGCCTCATGCTTCA
AGAGATTGATGAGCGCGGTGGCAATGCCCTGCCTCCGGTGCTCGCCGGAGACTGCGAGATCATAGATATA
GATCTCACTACGCGGCTGCTCAAACTTGGGCAGAACGTAAGCCGCGAGAGCGCCAACAACCGCTTCTTGG
TCGAAGGCAGCAAGCGCGATGAATGTCTTACTACGGAGCAAGTTCCCGAGGTAATCGGAGTCCGGCTGAT
GTTGGGAGTAGGTGGCTACGTCTCCGAACTCACGACCGAAAAGATCAAGAGCAGCCCGCATGGATTTGAC
TTGGTCAGGGCCGAGCCTACATGTGCGAATGATGCCCATACTTGAGCCACCTAACTTTGTTTTAGGGCGA
CTGCCCTGCTGCGTAACATCGTTGCTGCTGCGTAACATCGTTGCTGCTCCATAACATCAAACATCGACCC
ACGGCGTAACGCGCTTGCTGCTTGGATGCCCGAGGCATAGACTGTACAAAAAAACAGTCATAACAAGCCA
TGAAAACCGCCACTGCGCCGTTACCACCGCTGCGTTCGGTCAAGGTTCTGGACCAGTTGCGTGAGCGCAT
ACGCTACTTGCATTACAGTTTACGAACCGAACAGGCTTATGTCAACTGGGTTCGTGCCTTCATCCGTTTC
CACGGTGTGCGTCACCCGGCAACCTTGGGCAGCAGCGAAGTCGAGGCATTTCTGTCCTGGCTGGCGAACG
AGCGCAAGGTTTCGGTCTCCACGCATCGTCAGGCATTGGCGGCCTTGCTGTTCTTCTACGGCAAGGTGCT
GTGCACGGATCTGCCCTTGCTTCAGGAGATCGGTAGACCTCGGCCGTCGCGGCGCTTGCCGGTGGTGCTG
ACCCCGGATGAAGTGGTTCGCATCCTCGGTTTTCTGGAAGGCGAGCATCGTTTGTTCGCCCAGGACTCTA
GCTATAGTTCTAGTGGTTGGCTACGTACCCGTAGTGGCTATGGCAGGGCTTGCCGCCCCGACGTTGGCTG
CGAGCCCTGGGCCTTCACCCGAACTTGGGGGTTGGGGTGGGGAAAAGGAAGAAACGCGGGCGTATTGGTC
CCAATGGGGTCTCGGTGGGGTATCGACAGAGTGCCAGCCCTGGGACCGAACCCCGCGTTTATGAACAAAC
GACCCAACACCCGTGCGTTTTATTCTGTCTTTTTATTGCCGTCATAGCGCGGGTTCCTTCCGGTATTGTC
TCCTTCCGTGTTTCAGTTAGCCTCCCCCATCTCCCGGTACCGCATGCGGATCTGTACGGGCCAGATATAC
GCGTTGACATTGATTATTGACTAGTTATTAATAGTAATCAATTACGGGGTCATTAGTTCATAGCCCATAT
ATGGAGTTCCGCGTTACATAACTTACGGTAAATGGCCCGCCTGGCTGACCGCCCAACGACCCCCGCCCAT
TGACGTCAATAATGACGTATGTTCCCATAGTAACGCCAATAGGGACTTTCCATTGACGTCAATGGGTGGA
GTATTTACGGTAAACTGCCCACTTGGCAGTACATCAAGTGTATCATATGCCAAGTACGCCCCCTATTGAC
GTCAATGACGGTAAATGGCCCGCCTGGCATTATGCCCAGTACATGACCTTATGGGACTTTCCTACTTGGC
AGTACATCTACGTATTAGTCATCGCTATTACCATGGTGATGCGGTTTTGGCAGTACATCAATGGGCGTGG
ATAGCGGTTTGACTCACGGGGATTTCCAAGTCTCCACCCCATTGACGTCAATGGGAGTTTGTTTTGGCAC
CAAAATCAACGGGACTTTCCAAAATGTCGTAACAACTCCGCCCCATTGACGCAAATGGGCGGTAGGCGTG
TACGGTGGGAGGTCTATATAAGCAGAGCTCTCTGGCTAACTAGAGAACCCACTGCTTACTGGCTTATCGA
ATACGGACCTTTAATTCAACCCAACACAATATATTATAGTTAAATAAGAATTATTATCAAATCATTTGTA
TATTAATTAAAATACTATACTGTAAATTACATTTTATTTACAATCACTCGACGGATCCTTAAGAAGGAGA
TATACTATGGCGACCCTGGAAAAGCTGATGAAGGCCTTCGAGTCCCTCAAGTCCTTCCAACAGCAGCAAC
AGCAACAACAGCAGCAACAGCAACAACAGCAGCAACAGCAACAACAGCAGCAACAGCAACAACAGCAGCA
ACAGCAACAACAGCAGCAACAGCAACAACAGCAGCAACAGCAACAACAGCAGCAACAGCAACAACAGCAG
CAACAGCAACAACAGCAGCAACAGCAACAACAGCAGCAACAGCAACCGCCACCGCCGCCGCCGCCGCCGC
CGCCTCCTCAGCTTCCTCAGCCGCCGCCGCAGGCACAGCCGCTGCTGCCTCAGCCGCAGCCGCCCCCGCC
GCCGCCCCCGCCGCCACCCGGCCCGGCTGTGGCTGAGGAGCCGCTGCACCGACCAAAGAAAGAACTTTCA
GCTACCAAGAAAGACCGTGTGAATCATTGTCTGACAATATGTGAAAACATAGTGGCACAGTCTGTCAGAA
ATTCTCCAGAATTTCAGAAACTTCTGGGCATCGCTATGGAACTTTTTCTGCTGTGCAGTGATGACGCAGA
GTCAGATGTCAGGATGGTGGCTGACGAATGCCTCAACAAAGTTATCAAAGCTTTGATGGATTCTAATCTT
CCAAGGTTACAGCTCGAGCTCTATAAGGAAATTAAAAAGAATGGTGCCCCTCGGAGTTTGCGTGCTGCCC
TGTGGAGGTTTGCTGAGCTGGCTCACCTGGTTCGGCCTCAGAAATGCAGGCCTTACCTGGTGAACCTTCT
GCCGTGCCTGACTCGAACAAGCAAGAGACCCGAAGAATCAGTCCAGGAGACCTTGGCTGCAGCTGTTCCC
AAAATTATGGCTTCTTTTGGCAATTTTGCAAATGACAATGAAATTAAGGTTTTGTTAAAGGCCTTCATAG
CGAACCTGAAGTCAAGCTCCCCCACCATTCGGCGGACAGCGGCTGGATCAGCAGTGAGCATCTGCCAGCA
CTCAAGAAGGACACAATATTTCTATAGTTGGCTACTAAATGTGCTCTTAGGCTTACTCGTTCCTGTCGAG
GATGAACACTCCACTCTGCTGATTCTTGGCGTGCTGCTCACCCTGAGGTATTTGGTGCCCTTGCTGCAGC
AGCAGGTCAAGGACACAAGCCTGAAAGGCAGCTTCGGAGTGACAAGGAAAGAAATGGAAGTCTCTCCTTC
TGCAGAGCAGCTTGTCCAGGTTTATGAACTGACGTTACATCATACACAGCACCAAGACCACAATGTTGTG
ACCGGAGCCCTGGAGCTGTTGCAGCAGCTCTTCAGAACGCCTCCACCCGAGCTTCTGCAAACCCTGACCG
CAGTCGGGGGCATTGGGCAGCTCACCGCTGCTAAGGAGGAGTCTGGTGGCCGAAGCCGTAGTGGGAGTAT
TGTGGAACTTATAGCTGGAGGGGGTTCCTCATGCAGCCCTGTCCTTTCAAGAAAACAAAAAGGCAAAGTG
CTCTTAGGAGAAGAAGAAGCCTTGGAGGATGACTCTGAATCGAGATCGGATGTCAGCAGCTCTGCCTTAA
CAGCCTCAGTGAAGGATGAGATCAGTGGAGAGCTGGCTGCTTCTTCAGGGGTTTCCACTCCAGGGTCAGC
AGGTCATGACATCATCACAGAACAGCCACGGTCACAGCACACACTGCAGGCGGACTCAGTGGATCTGGCC
AGCTGTGACTTGACAAGCTCTGCCACTGATGGGGATGAGGAGGATATCTTGAGCCACAGCTCCAGCCAGG
TCAGCGCCGTCCCATCTGACCCTGCCATGGACCTGAATGATGGGACCCAGGCCTCGTCGCCCATCAGCGA
CAGCTCCCAGACCACCACCGAAGGGCCTGATTCAGCTGTTACCCCTTCAGACAGTTCTGAAATTGTGTTA
GACGGTACCGACAACCAGTATTTGGGCCTGCAGATTGGACAGCCCCAGGATGAAGATGAGGAAGCCACAG
GTATTCTTCCTGATGAAGCCTCGGAGGCCTTCAGGAACTCTTCCATGGCCCTTCAACAGGCACATTTATT
GAAAAACATGAGTCACTGCAGGCAGCCTTCTGACAGCAGTGTTGATAAATTTGTGTTGAGAGATGAAGCT
ACTGAACCGGGTGATCAAGAAAACAAGCCTTGCCGCATCAAAGGTGACATTGGACAGTCCACTGATGATG
ACTCTGCACCTCTTGTCCATTGTGTCCGCCTTTTATCTGCTTCGTTTTTGCTAACAGGGGGAAAAAATGT
GCTGGTTCCGGACAGGGATGTGAGGGTCAGCGTGAAGGCCCTGGCCCTCAGCTGTGTGGGAGCAGCTGTG
GCCCTCCACCCGGAATCTTTCTTCAGCAAACTCTATAAAGTTCCTCTTGACACCACGGAATACCCTGAGG
AACAGTATGTCTCAGACATCTTGAACTACATCGATCATGGAGACCCACAGGTTCGAGGAGCCACTGCCAT
TCTCTGTGGGACCCTCATCTGCTCCATCCTCAGCAGGTCCCGCTTCCACGTGGGAGATTGGATGGGCACC
ATTAGAACCCTCACAGGAAATACATTTTCTTTGGCGGATTGCATTCCTTTGCTGCGGAAAACACTGAAGG
ATGAGTCTTCTGTTACTTGCAAGTTAGCTTGTACAGCTGTGAGGAACTGTGTCATGAGTCTCTGCAGCAG
CAGCTACAGTGAGTTAGGACTGCAGCTGATCATCGATGTGCTGACTCTGAGGAACAGTTCCTATTGGCTG
GTGAGGACAGAGCTTCTGGAAACCCTTGCAGAGATTGACTTCAGGCTGGTGAGCTTTTTGGAGGCAAAAG
CAGAAAACTTACACAGAGGGGCTCATCATTATACAGGGCTTTTAAAACTGCAAGAACGAGTGCTCAATAA
TGTTGTCATCCATTTGCTTGGAGATGAAGACCCCAGGGTGCGACATGTTGCCGCAGCATCACTAATTAGG
CTTGTCCCAAAGCTGTTTTATAAATGTGACCAAGGACAAGCTGATCCAGTAGTGGCCGTGGCAAGAGATC
AAAGCAGTGTTTACCTGAAACTTCTCATGCATGAGACGCAGCCTCCATCTCATTTCTCCGTCAGCACAAT
AACCAGAATATATAGAGGCTATAACCTACTACCAAGCATAACAGACGTCACTATGGAAAATAACCTTTCA
AGAGTTATTGCAGCAGTTTCTCATGAACTAATCACATCAACCACCAGAGCACTCACATTTGGATGCTGTG
AAGCTTTGTGTCTTCTTTCCACTGCCTTCCCAGTTTGCATTTGGAGTTTAGGTTGGCACTGTGGAGTGCC
TCCACTGAGTGCCTCAGATGAGTCTAGGAAGAGCTGTACCGTTGGGATGGCCACAATGATTCTGACCCTG
CTCTCGTCAGCTTGGTTCCCATTGGATCTCTCAGCCCATCAAGATGCTTTGATTTTGGCCGGAAACTTGC
TTGCAGCCAGTGCTCCCAAATCTCTGAGAAGTTCATGGGCCTCTGAAGAAGAAGCCAACCCAGCAGCCAC
CAAGCAAGAGGAGGTCTGGCCAGCCCTGGGGGACCGGGCCCTGGTGCCCATGGTGGAGCAGCTCTTCTCT
CACCTGCTGAAGGTGATTAACATTTGTGCCCACGTCCTGGATGACGTGGCTCCTGGACCCGCAATAAAGG
CAGCCTTGCCTTCTCTAACAAACCCCCCTTCTCTAAGTCCCATCCGACGAAAGGGGAAGGAGAAAGAACC
AGGAGAACAAGCATCTGTACCGTTGAGTCCCAAGAAAGGCAGTGAGGCCAGTGCAGCTTCTAGACAATCT
GATACCTCAGGTCCTGTTACAACAAGTAAATCCTCATCACTGGGGAGTTTCTATCATCTTCCTTCATACC
TCAAACTGCATGATGTCCTGAAAGCTACACACGCTAACTACAAGGTCACGCTGGATCTTCAGAACAGCAC
GGAAAAGTTTGGAGGGTTTCTTCGCTCAGCCTTGGATGTTCTTTCTCAGATACTAGAGCTGGCCACACTG
CAGGACATTGGGAAGTGTGTTGAAGAGATCCTAGGATACCTGAAATCCTGCTTTAGTCGAGAACCAATGA
TGGCAACTGTTTGTGTTCAACAATTGTTGAAGACTCTCTTTGGCACAAACTTGGCCTCCCAGTTTGATGG
CTTATCTTCCAACCCCAGCAAGTCACAAGGCCGAGCACAGCGCCTTGGCTCCTCCAGTGTGAGGCCAGGC
TTGTACCACTACTGCTTCATGGCCCCGTACACCCACTTCACCCAGGCCCTCGCTGACGCCAGCCTGAGGA
ACATGGTGCAGGCGGAGCAGGAGAACGACACCTCGGGATGGTTTGATGTCCTCCAGAAAGTGTCTACCCA
GTTGAAGACAAACCTCACGAGTGTCACAAAGAACCGTGCAGATAAGAATGCTATTCATAATCACATTCGT
TTGTTTGAACCTCTTGTTATAAAAGCTTTAAAACAGTACACGACTACAACATGTGTGCAGTTACAGAAGC
AGGTTTTAGATTTGCTGGCGCAGCTGGTTCAGTTACGGGTTAATTACTGTCTTCTGGATTCAGATCAGGT
GTTTATTGGCTTTGTATTGAAACAGTTTGAATACATTGAAGTGGGCCAGTTCAGGGAATCAGAGGCAATC
ATTCCAAACATCTTTTTCTTCTTGGTATTACTATCTTATGAACGCTATCATTCAAAACAGATCATTGGAA
TTCCTAAAATCATTCAGCTCTGTGATGGCATCATGGCCAGTGGAAGGAAGGCTGTGACACATGCCATACC
GGCTCTGCAGCCCATAGTCCACGACCTCTTTGTATTAAGAGGAACAAATAAAGCTGATGCAGGAAAAGAG
CTTGAAACCCAAAAAGAGGTGGTGGTGTCAATGTTACTGAGACTCATCCAGTACCATCAGGTGTTGGAGA
TGTTCATTCTTGTCCTGCAGCAGTGCCACAAGGAGAATGAAGACAAGTGGAAGCGACTGTCTCGACAGAT
AGCTGACATCATCCTCCCAATGTTAGCCAAACAGCAGATGCACATTGACTCTCATGAAGCCCTTGGAGTG
TTAAATACATTATTTGAGATTTTGGCCCCTTCCTCCCTCCGTCCGGTAGACATGCTTTTACGGAGTATGT
TCGTCACTCCAAACACAATGGCGTCCGTGAGCACTGTTCAACTGTGGATATCGGGAATTCTGGCCATTTT
GAGGGTTCTGATTTCCCAGTCAACTGAAGATATTGTTCTTTCTCGTATTCAGGAGCTCTCCTTCTCTCCG
TATTTAATCTCCTGTACAGTAATTAATAGGTTAAGAGATGGGGACAGTACTTCAACGCTAGAAGAACACA
GTGAAGGGAAACAAATAAAGAATTTGCCAGAAGAAACATTTTCAAGGTTTCTATTACAACTGGTTGGTAT
TCTTTTAGAAGACATTGTTACAAAACAGCTGAAGGTGGAAATGAGTGAGCAGCAACATACTTTCTATTGC
CAGGAACTAGGCACACTGCTAATGTGTCTGATCCACATCTTCAAGTCTGGAATGTTCCGGAGAATCACAG
CAGCTGCCACTAGGCTGTTCCGCAGTGATGGCTGTGGCGGCAGTTTCTACACCCTGGACAGCTTGAACTT
GCGGGCTCGTTCCATGATCACCACCCACCCGGCCCTGGTGCTGCTCTGGTGTCAGATACTGCTGCTTGTC
AACCACACCGACTACCGCTGGTGGGCAGAAGTGCAGCAGACCCCGAAAAGACACAGTCTGTCCAGCACAA
AGTTACTTAGTCCCCAGATGTCTGGAGAAGAGGAGGATTCTGACTTGGCAGCCAAACTTGGAATGTGCAA
TAGAGAAATAGTACGAAGAGGGGCTCTCATTCTCTTCTGTGATTATGTCTGTCAGAACCTCCATGACTCC
GAGCACTTAACGTGGCTCATTGTAAATCACATTCAAGATCTGATCAGCCTTTCCCACGAGCCTCCAGTAC
AGGACTTCATCAGTGCCGTTCATCGGAACTCTGCTGCCAGCGGCCTGTTCATCCAGGCAATTCAGTCTCG
TTGTGAAAACCTTTCAACTCCAACCATGCTGAAGAAAACTCTTCAGTGCTTGGAGGGGATCCATCTCAGC
CAGTCGGGAGCTGTGCTCACGCTGTATGTGGACAGGCTTCTGTGCACCCCTTTCCGTGTGCTGGCTCGCA
TGGTCGACATCCTTGCTTGTCGCCGGGTAGAAATGCTTCTGGCTGCAAATTTACAGAGCAGCATGGCCCA
GTTGCCAATGGAAGAACTCAACAGAATCCAGGAATACCTTCAGAGCAGCGGGCTCGCTCAGAGACACCAA
AGGCTCTATTCCCTGCTGGACAGGTTTCGTCTCTCCACCATGCAAGACTCACTTAGTCCCTCTCCTCCAG
TCTCTTCCCACCCGCTGGACGGGGATGGGCACGTGTCACTGGAAACAGTGAGTCCGGACAAAGACTGGTA
CGTTCATCTTGTCAAATCCCAGTGTTGGACCAGGTCAGATTCTGCACTGCTGGAAGGTGCAGAGCTGGTG
AATCGGATTCCTGCTGAAGATATGAATGCCTTCATGATGAACTCGGAGTTCAACCTAAGCCTGCTAGCTC
CATGCTTAAGCCTAGGGATGAGTGAAATTTCTGGTGGCCAGAAGAGTGCCCTTTTTGAAGCAGCCCGTGA
GGTGACTCTGGCCCGTGTGAGCGGCACCGTGCAGCAGCTCCCTGCTGTCCATCATGTCTTCCAGCCCGAG
CTGCCTGCAGAACCGGCGGCCTACTGGAGCAAGTTGAATGATCTGTTTGGGGATGCTGCACTGTATCAGT
CCCTGCCCACTCTGGCCCGGGCCCTGGCACAGTACCTGGTGGTGGTCTCCAAACTGCCCAGTCATTTGCA
CCTTCCTCCTGAGAAAGAGAAGGACATTGTGAAATTCGTGGTGGCAACCCTTGAGGCCCTGTCCTGGCAT
TTGATCCATGAGCAGATCCCGCTGAGTCTGGATCTCCAGGCAGGGCTGGACTGCTGCTGCCTGGCCCTGC
AGCTGCCTGGCCTCTGGAGCGTGGTCTCCTCCACAGAGTTTGTGACCCACGCCTGCTCCCTCATCCACTG
TGTGCACTTCATCCTGGAGGCCGTTGCAGTGCAGCCTGGAGAGCAGCTTCTTAGTCCAGAAAGAAGGACA
AATACCCCAAAAGCCATCAGCGAGGAGGAGGAGGAAGTAGATCCAAACACACAGAATCCTAAGTATATCA
CTGCAGCCTGTGAGATGGTGGCAGAAATGGTGGAGTCTCTGCAGTCGGTGTTGGCCTTGGGTCATAAAAG
GAATAGCGGCGTGCCGGCGTTTCTCACGCCATTGCTCAGGAACATCATCATCAGCCTGGCCCGCCTGCCC
CTTGTCAACAGCTACACACGTGTGCCCCCACTGGTGTGGAAGCTTGGATGGTCACCCAAACCGGGAGGGG
ATTTTGGCACAGCATTCCCTGAGATCCCCGTGGAGTTCCTCCAGGAAAAGGAAGTCTTTAAGGAGTTCAT
CTACCGCATCAACACACTAGGCTGGACCAGTCGTACTCAGTTTGAAGAAACTTGGGCCACCCTCCTTGGT
GTCCTGGTGACGCAGCCCCTCGTGATGGAGCAGGAGGAGAGCCCACCAGAAGAAGACACAGAGAGGACCC
AGATCAACGTCCTGGCCGTGCAGGCCATCACCTCACTGGTGCTCAGTGCAATGACTGTGCCTGTGGCCGG
CAACCCAGCTGTAAGCTGCTTGGAGCAGCAGCCCCGGAACAAGCCTCTGAAAGCTCTCGACACCAGGTTT
GGGAGGAAGCTGAGCATTATCAGAGGGATTGTGGAGCAAGAGATTCAAGCAATGGTTTCAAAGAGAGAGA
ATATTGCCACCCATCATTTATATCAGGCATGGGATCCTGTCCCTTCTCTGTCTCCGGCTACTACAGGTGC
CCTCATCAGCCACGAGAAGCTGCTGCTGCAGATCAACCCCGAGCGGGAGCTGGGGAGCATGAGCTACAAA
CTCGGCCAGGTGTCCATACACTCCGTGTGGCTAGGGAACAGCATCACACCCCTGAGGGAGGAGGAATGGG
ACGAGGAAGAGGAGGAGGAGGCCGACGCCCCTGCACCTTCGTCACCACCCACGTCTCCAGTCAACTCCAG
GAAACACCGGGCTGGAGTTGACATCCACTCCTGTTCGCAGTTTTTGCTTGAGTTGTACAGCCGCTGGATC
CTGCCGTCCAGCTCAGCCAGGAGGACCCCGGCCATCCTGATCAGTGAGGTGGTCAGATCCCTTCTAGTGG
TCTCAGACTTGTTCACCGAGCGCAACCAGTTTGAGCTGATGTATGTGACGCTGACAGAACTGCGAAGGGT
GCACCCTTCAGAAGACGAGATCCTCGCTCAGTACCTGGTGCCTGCCACCTGCAAGGCAGCTGCCGTCCTT
GGGATGGACAAGGCCGTGGCGGAGCCTGTCAGCCGCCTGCTGGAGAGCACGCTCAGGAGCAGCCACCTGC
CCAGCAGGGTTGGAGCCCTGCACGGCATCCTCTATGTGCTGGAGTGCGACCTGCTGGACGACACTGCCAA
GCAGCTCATCCCGGTCATCAGCGACTATCTCCTCTCCAACCTGAAAGGGATCGCCCACTGCGTGAACATT
CACAGCCAGCAGCACGTACTGGTCATGTGTGCCACTGCGTTTTACCTCATTGAGAACTATCCTCTGGACG
TAGGGCCGGAATTTTCAGCATCAATAATACAGATGTGTGGGGTGATGCTGTCTGGAAGTGAGGAGTCCAC
CCCCTCCATCATTTACCACTGTGCCCTCAGAGGCCTGGAGCGCCTCCTGCTCTCTGAGCAGCTCTCCCGC
CTGGATGCAGAATCGCTGGTCAAGCTGAGTGTGGACAGAGTGAACGTGCACAGCCCGCACCGGGCCATGG
CGGCTCTGGGCCTGATGCTCACCTGCATGTACACAGGAAAGGAGAAAGTCAGTCCGGGTAGAACTTCAGA
CCCTAATCCTGCAGCCCCCGACAGCGAGTCAGTGATTGTTGCTATGGAGCGGGTATCTGTTCTTTTTGAT
AGGATCAGGAAAGGCTTTCCTTGTGAAGCCAGAGTGGTGGCCAGGATCCTGCCCCAGTTTCTAGACGACT
TCTTCCCACCCCAGGACATCATGAACAAAGTCATCGGAGAGTTTCTGTCCAACCAGCAGCCATACCCCCA
GTTCATGGCCACCGTGGTGTATAAGGTGTTTCAGACTCTGCACAGCACCGGGCAGTCGTCCATGGTCCGG
GACTGGGTCATGCTGTCCCTCTCCAACTTCACGCAGAGGGCCCCGGTCGCCATGGCCACGTGGAGCCTCT
CCTGCTTCTTTGTCAGCGCGTCCACCAGCCCGTGGGTCGCGGCGATCCTCCCACATGTCATCAGCAGGAT
GGGCAAGCTGGAGCAGGTGGACGTGAACCTTTTCTGCCTGGTCGCCACAGACTTCTACAGACACCAGATA
GAGGAGGAGCTCGACCGCAGGGCCTTCCAGTCTGTGCTTGAGGTGGTTGCAGCCCCAGGAAGCCCATATC
ACCGGCTGCTGACTTGTTTACGAAATGTCCACAAGGTCACCACCTGCGGTGGAAGCGGTGACTACAAAGA
CGATGACGACAAGTAAAACCTCTACTTCCAATCGCACCATCATCACCATCACCATCACCACCATGATTAC
AAGGATGACGACGATAAGTGAGGCGGCCGCCAACTTGATATCAAGCTTATCGATAATCAACCTCTGGATT
ACAAAATTTGTGAAAGATTGACTGGTATTCTTAACTATGTTGCTCCTTTTACGCTATGTGGATACGCTGC
TTTAATGCCTTTGTATCATGCTATTGCTTCCCGTATGGCTTTCATTTTCTCCTCCTTGTATAAATCCTGG
TTGCTGTCTCTTTATGAGGAGTTGTGGCCCGTTGTCAGGCAACGTGGCGTGGTGTGCACTGTGTTTGCTG
ACGCAACCCCCACTGGTTGGGGCATTGCCACCACCTGTCAGCTCCTTTCCGGGACTTTCGCTTTCCCCCT
CCCTATTGCCACGGCGGAACTCATCGCCGCCTGCCTTGCCCGCTGCTGGACAGGGGCTCGGCTGTTGGGC
ACTGACAATTCCGTGGTGTTGTCGGGGAAATCATCGTCCTTTCCTTGGCTGCTCGCCTGTGTTGCCACCT
GGATTCTGCGCGGGACGTCCTTCTGCTACGTCCCTTCGGCCCTCAATCCAGCGGACCTTCCTTCCCGCGG
GCGCCCCCCTCCTCACGGCGAGCGAAGCTTGTCGAGAAGTACTAGAGGATCTCTAGAGCCTGCAGTCTCG
ACAAGCTTGTCGAGAAGTACTAGAGGATCATAATCAGCCATACCACATTTGTAGAGGTTTTACTTGCTTT
AAAAAACCTCCCACACCTCCCCCTGAACCTGAAACATAAAATGAATGCAATTGTTGTTGTTAACTTGTTT
ATTGCAGCTTATAATGGTTACAAATAAAGCAATAGCATCACAAATTTCACAAATAAAGCATTTTTTTCAC
TGCATTCTAGTTGTGGTTTGTCCAAACTCATCAATGTATCTTATCATGTCTGGATCTGATCACTGCTTGA
GCCTAGGAGATCCGAACCAGATAAGTGAAATCTAGTTCCAAACTATTTTGTCATTTTTAATTTTCGTATT
AGCTTACGACGCTACACCCAGTTCCCATCTATTTTGTCACTCTTCCCTAAATAATCCTTAAAAACTCCAT
TTCCACCCCTCCCAGTTCCCAACTATTTTGTCCGCCCACAGCGGGGCATTTTTCTTCCTGTTATGTTTTT
AATCAAACATCCTGCCAACTCCATGTGACAAACCGTCATCTTCGGCTACTTTTTCTCTGTCACAGAATGA
AAATTTTTCTGTCATCTCTTCGTTATTAATGTTTGTAATTGACTGAATATCAACGCTTATTTGCAGCCTG
AATGGCGAATGGG
[124 nt withheld, positions 14294-14417]
C
[91 nt withheld, positions 14419-14509]
A
[49 nt withheld, positions 14511-14559]
CCTTTGACGTTGGAGTCCACGTTCTT
[37 nt withheld, positions 14586-14622]
ACCCTATCTCGGTCTATTCTTTTGATTTATAAGGGATTTTGCCGATTTCGGCCTATTGGTTAAAAAATGA
GCTGATTTAACAAAAATTTAACGCGAATTTTAACAAAATATTAACGCTTACAATTTAGGTGGCACTTTTC
GGGGAAATGTGCGCGGAACCCCTATTTGTTTATTTTTCTAAATACATTCAAATATGTATCCGCTCATGAG
ACAATAACCCTGATAAATGCTTCAATAATATTGAAAAAGGAAGAGTATGAGTATTCAACATTTCCGTGTC
GCCCTTATTCCCTTTTTTGCGGCATTTTGCCTTCCTGTTTTTGCTCACCCAGAAACGCTGGTGAAAGTAA
AAGATGCTGAAGATCAGTTGGGTGCACGAGTGGGTTACATCGAACTGGATCTCAACAGCGGTAAGATCCT
TGAGAGTTTTCGCCCCGAAGAACGTTTTCCAATGATGAGCACTTTTAAAGTTCTGCTATGTGGCGCGGTA
TTATCCCGTATTGACGCCGGGCAAGAGCAACTCGGTCGCCGCATACACTATTCTCAGAATGACTTGGTTG
AGTACTCACCAGTCACAGAAAAGCATCTTACGGATGGCATGACAGTAAGAGAATTATGCAGTGCTGCCAT
AACCATGAGTGATAACACTGCGGCCAACTTACTTCTGACAACGATCGGAGGACCGAAGGAGCTAACCGCT
TTTTTGCACAACATGGGGGATCATGTAACTCGCCTTGATCGTTGGGAACCGGAGCTGAATGAAGCCATAC
CAAACGACGAGCGTGACACCACGATGCCTGTAGCAATGGCAACAACGTTGCGCAAACTATTAACTGGCGA
ACTACTTACTCTAGCTTCCCGGCAACAATTAATAGACTGGATGGAGGCGGATAAAGTTGCAGGACCACTT
CTGCGCTCGGCCCTTCCGGCTGGCTGGTTTATTGCTGATAAATCTGGAGCCGGTGAGCGTGGGTCTCGCG
GTATCATTGCAGCACTGGGGCCAGATGGTAAGCCCTCCCGTATCGTAGTTATCTACACGACGGGGAGTCA
GGCAACTATGGATGAACGAAATAGACAGATCGCTGAGATAGGTGCCTCACTGATTAAGCATTGGTAACTG
TCAGACCAAGTTTACTCATATATACTTTAGATTGATTTAAAACTTCATTTTTAATTTAAAAGGATCTAGG
TGAAGATCCTTTTTGATAATCTCATGACCAAAATCCCTTAACGTGAGTTTTCGTTCCACTGAGCGTCAGA
CCCCGTAGAAAAGATCAAAGGATCTTC
Features (pLannotate 1.2.2; 22 found; start..end, strand, type, name):
      1..589     +  rep_origin     ori: high-copy-number ColE1/pMB1/pBR322/pUC origin of replication
    775..826     -  misc_feature   bom (fragment): basis of mobility region from pBR322
    894..1118    -  mobile_element Tn7R: mini-Tn7 element (right end of the Tn7 transposon) Tn7
   1185..1718    -  CDS            GmR: gentamycin acetyltransferase; aacC1; confers resistance to gentamycin
   1907..1935    -  promoter       Pc promoter: intI1 (promoter lies within the coding sequence); class 1 integron promoter
   1913..2272    -  CDS            YPR2_ECOLX (fragment): Protein predicted: Swiss-Prot protein existence level 4. From Escherichia coli.
   2443..2491    -  polyA_signal   HSV TK poly(A) signal: herpes simplex virus thymidine kinase polyadenylation signal (Cole and Stacy, 1985)
   2596..2975    +  enhancer       CMV enhancer: human cytomegalovirus immediate early enhancer
   2976..3179    +  promoter       CMV promoter: human cytomegalovirus (CMV) immediate early promoter
   3175..3208    +  LTR            5' LTR (truncated) (fragment): truncated 5' long terminal repeat (LTR) from HIV-1
   3226..3335    +  promoter       p10 promoter: baculovirus promoter for expression in insect cells
   3367..12927   +  CDS            HTT: HD_HUMAN - Also known as HD, IT15. Experimental evidence at protein level: Swiss-Prot protein existence level 1. [Huntingtin, myristoylated N-terminal fragment]: Promotes the formation of autophagic vesicles. From Homo sapiens (Human).
  12991..13010   +  CDS            7xHis (fragment): 6xHis affinity tag
  13015..13038   +  CDS            3xFLAG (fragment): three tandem FLAG® epitope tags
  13057..13075   +  misc_feature   MCS (fragment): pBluescript multiple cloning site
  13075..13580   +  misc_feature   WPRE (fragment): woodchuck hepatitis virus posttranscriptional regulatory element
  13676..13759   +  CDS            large T antigen (fragment): large T antigen from SV40 (simian virus 40)
  13782..13916   +  polyA_signal   SV40 poly(A) signal: SV40 polyadenylation signal
  13945..14110   -  mobile_element Tn7L: mini-Tn7 element (left end of the Tn7 transposon) Tn7
  14294..14748   +  rep_origin     f1 ori (sequence partly withheld): f1 bacteriophage origin of replication; arrow indicates direction of (+) strand synthesis
  14774..14878   +  promoter       AmpR promoter: bla
  14879..15739   +  CDS            AmpR: β-lactamase; bla; confers resistance to ampicillin, carbenicillin, and related antibiotics
