[The description below was written by a language model from this plasmid's Addgene catalogue record and pLannotate feature annotations shown in this document.]
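Description:
pBacMam2-DiEx-LIC-C-flag_huntingtin_full-length_Q66 is a baculovirus transfer (BacMam-type) plasmid built on the pBacMam2-DiEx-LIC backbone for producing full-length human huntingtin (HTT) carrying an expanded 66-glutamine polyQ tract. In E. coli it is maintained as a high-copy plasmid through a ColE1/pUC-type origin with ampicillin resistance, and it also carries an f1 origin. The expression cassette, together with a gentamicin resistance gene driven by the integron Pc promoter, lies between the Tn7R and Tn7L ends. This mini-Tn7 arrangement allows site-specific transposition of the cassette into a baculovirus bacmid, from which recombinant virus is generated.

The payload is designed for dual-host expression. A CMV immediate-early enhancer/promoter is placed in tandem with the baculovirus p10 promoter upstream of the roughly 9.5 kb HTT open reading frame, which was inserted by ligation-independent cloning. The same recombinant virus can therefore drive expression from p10 in infected insect cells and from CMV in transduced mammalian cells. The catalogue records a C-terminal FLAG tag. The annotation detects a single FLAG-length match downstream of HTT, preceded by a short partial histidine-tag match that the catalogue does not mention. A partial WPRE and an SV40 polyadenylation signal follow the coding region to support transcript processing and expression.

Two full-sequence records are available, of 15,909 and 15,855 nt, with the same feature order. They differ by 54 nt within the annotated HTT coding region. The long-read record matches the stated 9,561 bp insert size, while the record does not state the cause of the shorter NGS result. The construct belongs to a toolkit for scalable production of wild-type and mutant huntingtin protein for characterization.
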