Addgene plasmid #111750: pBacMam2-DiEx-LIC-C-flag_huntingtin_full-length_Q66
Purpose: Baculovirus transfer vector for expression of huntingtin protein in insect and mammalian cellscells as well as in mammalian cells
Depositing lab: Cheryl Arrowsmith. Depositing organization: University of Toronto. Publication: Design and characterization of mutant and wildtype huntingtin proteins produced from a toolkit of scalable eukaryotic expression systems. Harding RJ, Loppnau P, Ackloo S, Lemak A, Hutchinson A, Hunt B, Holehouse AS, Ho JC, Fan L, Toledo-Sherman L, Seitova A, Arrowsmith CH. J Biol Chem. 2019 Apr 26;294(17):6986-7001. doi: 10.1074/jbc.RA118.007204. Epub 2019 Mar 6. PubMed 30842263.
Backbone
  Vector backbone: pBacMam2-DiEx-LIC
  Vector type: Mammalian Expression ; Baculovirus Expression
Growth in bacteria
  Bacterial resistance: Ampicillin, 100 μg/mL
  Growth temperature: 37°C
  Growth strain: DH5alpha
  Copy number: High Copy
Gene/Insert
  Gene/Insert name: HTT (alt name: huntingtin)
  Species: H. sapiens (human)
  Insert size (bp): 9561
  Mutation: Q66 (polyQ repeat)
  Entrez Gene: HTT (a.k.a. HD, IT15, LOMARS)
  Promoter: CMV and P10
  Tag / fusion protein: FLAG (C terminal on insert)
  Cloning method: Ligation Independent Cloning
  Sequencing primers: 5′ pFBM-fwd (5'-caaaatgtcgtaacaactccgc-3'); 3′ pFBM-rev (5'- tagttaagaataccagtcaatctttcac-3')
Resource information
  A portion of this plasmid was derived from a plasmid made by: Kazusa DNA Research Institute Gene KIEE4296 & Original Clone ID cp94296
Terms and licenses: Academic/Nonprofit Terms; Industry Terms: Not Available to Industry
Depositor comments: Please visit https://www.biorxiv.org/content/early/2018/12/10/492215 for BioRxiv preprint.
How to cite: pBacMam2-DiEx-LIC-C-flag_huntingtin_full-length_Q66 was a gift from Cheryl Arrowsmith (Addgene plasmid # 111750)
