>Addgene plasmid #111750 | pBacMam2-DiEx-LIC-C-flag_huntingtin_full-length_Q66 | depositor partial sequence | sequence record 209901 | insert
ATGGCGACCCTGGAAAAGCTGATGAAGGCCTTCGAGTCCCTCAAGTCCTTCCAACAGCAGCAACAGCAAC
AACAGCAGCAACAGCAACAACAGCAGCAACAGCAACAACAGCAGCAACAGCAACAACAGCAGCAACAGCA
ACAACAGCAGCAACAGCAACAACAGCAGCAACAGCAACAACAGCAGCAACAGCAACAACAGCAGCAACAG
CAACAACAGCAGCAACAGCAACAACAGCAGCAACAGCAACCGCCACCGCCGCCGCCGCCGCCGCCGCCTC
CTCAGCTTCCTCAGCCGCCGCCGCAGGCACAGCCGCTGCTGCCTCAGCCGCAGCCGCCCCCGCCGCCGCC
CCCGCCGCCACCCGGCCCGGCTGTGGCTGAGGAGCCGCTGCACCGACCAAAGAAAGAACTTTCAGCTACC
AAGAAAGACCGTGTGAATCATTGTCTGACAATATGTGAAAACATAGTGGCACAGTCTGTCAGAAATTCTC
CAGAATTTCAGAAACTTCTGGGCATCGCTATGGAACTTTTTCTGCTGTGCAGTGATGACGCAGAGTCAGA
TGTCAGGATGGTGGCTGACGAATGCCTCAACAAAGTTATCAAAGCTTTGATGGATTCTAATCTTCCAAGG
TTACAGCTCGAGCTCTATAAGGAAATTAAAAAGAATGGTGCCCCTCGGAGTTTGCGTGCTGCCCTGTGGA
GGTTTGCTGAGCTGGCTCACCTGGTTCGGCCTCAGAAATGCAGGCCTTACCTGGTGAACCTTCTGCCGTG
CCTGACTCGAACAAGCAAGAGACCCGAAGAATCAGTCCAGGAGACCTTGGCTGCAGCTGTTCCCAAAATT
ATGGCTTCTTTTGGCAATTTTGCAAATGACAATGAAATTAAGGTTTTGTTAAAGGCCTTCATAGCGAACC
TGAAGTCAAGCTCCCCCACCATTCGGCGGACAGCGGCTGGATCAGCAGTGAGCATCTGCCAGCACTCAAG
AAGGACACAATATTTCTATAGTTGGCTACTAAATGTGCTCTTAGGCTTACTCGTTCCTGTCGAGGATGAA
CACTCCACTCTGCTGATTCTTGGCGTGCTGCTCACCCTGAGGTATTTGGTGCCCTTGCTGCAGCAGCAGG
TCAAGGACACAAGCCTGAAAGGCAGCTTCGGAGTGACAAGGAAAGAAATGGAAGTCTCTCCTTCTGCAGA
GCAGCTTGTCCAGGTTTATGAACTGACGTTACATCATACACAGCACCAAGACCACAATGTTGTGACCGGA
GCCCTGGAGCTGTTGCAGCAGCTCTTCAGAACGCCTCCACCCGAGCTTCTGCAAACCCTGACCGCAGTCG
GGGGCATTGGGCAGCTCACCGCTGCTAAGGAGGAGTCTGGTGGCCGAAGCCGTAGTGGGAGTATTGTGGA
ACTTATAGCTGGAGGGGGTTCCTCATGCAGCCCTGTCCTTTCAAGAAAACAAAAAGGCAAAGTGCTCTTA
GGAGAAGAAGAAGCCTTGGAGGATGACTCTGAATCGAGATCGGATGTCAGCAGCTCTGCCTTAACAGCCT
CAGTGAAGGATGAGATCAGTGGAGAGCTGGCTGCTTCTTCAGGGGTTTCCACTCCAGGGTCAGCAGGTCA
TGACATCATCACAGAACAGCCACGGTCACAGCACACACTGCAGGCGGACTCAGTGGATCTGGCCAGCTGT
GACTTGACAAGCTCTGCCACTGATGGGGATGAGGAGGATATCTTGAGCCACAGCTCCAGCCAGGTCAGCG
CCGTCCCATCTGACCCTGCCATGGACCTGAATGATGGGACCCAGGCCTCGTCGCCCATCAGCGACAGCTC
CCAGACCACCACCGAAGGGCCTGATTCAGCTGTTACCCCTTCAGACAGTTCTGAAATTGTGTTAGACGGT
ACCGACAACCAGTATTTGGGCCTGCAGATTGGACAGCCCCAGGATGAAGATGAGGAAGCCACAGGTATTC
TTCCTGATGAAGCCTCGGAGGCCTTCAGGAACTCTTCCATGGCCCTTCAACAGGCACATTTATTGAAAAA
CATGAGTCACTGCAGGCAGCCTTCTGACAGCAGTGTTGATAAATTTGTGTTGAGAGATGAAGCTACTGAA
CCGGGTGATCAAGAAAACAAGCCTTGCCGCATCAAAGGTGACATTGGACAGTCCACTGATGATGACTCTG
CACCTCTTGTCCATTGTGTCCGCCTTTTATCTGCTTCGTTTTTGCTAACAGGGGGAAAAAATGTGCTGGT
TCCGGACAGGGATGTGAGGGTCAGCGTGAAGGCCCTGGCCCTCAGCTGTGTGGGAGCAGCTGTGGCCCTC
CACCCGGAATCTTTCTTCAGCAAACTCTATAAAGTTCCTCTTGACACCACGGAATACCCTGAGGAACAGT
ATGTCTCAGACATCTTGAACTACATCGATCATGGAGACCCACAGGTTCGAGGAGCCACTGCCATTCTCTG
TGGGACCCTCATCTGCTCCATCCTCAGCAGGTCCCGCTTCCACGTGGGAGATTGGATGGGCACCATTAGA
ACCCTCACAGGAAATACATTTTCTTTGGCGGATTGCATTCCTTTGCTGCGGAAAACACTGAAGGATGAGT
CTTCTGTTACTTGCAAGTTAGCTTGTACAGCTGTGAGGAACTGTGTCATGAGTCTCTGCAGCAGCAGCTA
CAGTGAGTTAGGACTGCAGCTGATCATCGATGTGCTGACTCTGAGGAACAGTTCCTATTGGCTGGTGAGG
ACAGAGCTTCTGGAAACCCTTGCAGAGATTGACTTCAGGCTGGTGAGCTTTTTGGAGGCAAAAGCAGAAA
ACTTACACAGAGGGGCTCATCATTATACAGGGCTTTTAAAACTGCAAGAACGAGTGCTCAATAATGTTGT
CATCCATTTGCTTGGAGATGAAGACCCCAGGGTGCGACATGTTGCCGCAGCATCACTAATTAGGCTTGTC
CCAAAGCTGTTTTATAAATGTGACCAAGGACAAGCTGATCCAGTAGTGGCCGTGGCAAGAGATCAAAGCA
GTGTTTACCTGAAACTTCTCATGCATGAGACGCAGCCTCCATCTCATTTCTCCGTCAGCACAATAACCAG
AATATATAGAGGCTATAACCTACTACCAAGCATAACAGACGTCACTATGGAAAATAACCTTTCAAGAGTT
ATTGCAGCAGTTTCTCATGAACTAATCACATCAACCACCAGAGCACTCACATTTGGATGCTGTGAAGCTT
TGTGTCTTCTTTCCACTGCCTTCCCAGTTTGCATTTGGAGTTTAGGTTGGCACTGTGGAGTGCCTCCACT
GAGTGCCTCAGATGAGTCTAGGAAGAGCTGTACCGTTGGGATGGCCACAATGATTCTGACCCTGCTCTCG
TCAGCTTGGTTCCCATTGGATCTCTCAGCCCATCAAGATGCTTTGATTTTGGCCGGAAACTTGCTTGCAG
CCAGTGCTCCCAAATCTCTGAGAAGTTCATGGGCCTCTGAAGAAGAAGCCAACCCAGCAGCCACCAAGCA
AGAGGAGGTCTGGCCAGCCCTGGGGGACCGGGCCCTGGTGCCCATGGTGGAGCAGCTCTTCTCTCACCTG
CTGAAGGTGATTAACATTTGTGCCCACGTCCTGGATGACGTGGCTCCTGGACCCGCAATAAAGGCAGCCT
TGCCTTCTCTAACAAACCCCCCTTCTCTAAGTCCCATCCGACGAAAGGGGAAGGAGAAAGAACCAGGAGA
ACAAGCATCTGTACCGTTGAGTCCCAAGAAAGGCAGTGAGGCCAGTGCAGCTTCTAGACAATCTGATACC
TCAGGTCCTGTTACAACAAGTAAATCCTCATCACTGGGGAGTTTCTATCATCTTCCTTCATACCTCAAAC
TGCATGATGTCCTGAAAGCTACACACGCTAACTACAAGGTCACGCTGGATCTTCAGAACAGCACGGAAAA
GTTTGGAGGGTTTCTTCGCTCAGCCTTGGATGTTCTTTCTCAGATACTAGAGCTGGCCACACTGCAGGAC
ATTGGGAAGTGTGTTGAAGAGATCCTAGGATACCTGAAATCCTGCTTTAGTCGAGAACCAATGATGGCAA
CTGTTTGTGTTCAACAATTGTTGAAGACTCTCTTTGGCACAAACTTGGCCTCCCAGTTTGATGGCTTATC
TTCCAACCCCAGCAAGTCACAAGGCCGAGCACAGCGCCTTGGCTCCTCCAGTGTGAGGCCAGGCTTGTAC
CACTACTGCTTCATGGCCCCGTACACCCACTTCACCCAGGCCCTCGCTGACGCCAGCCTGAGGAACATGG
TGCAGGCGGAGCAGGAGAACGACACCTCGGGATGGTTTGATGTCCTCCAGAAAGTGTCTACCCAGTTGAA
GACAAACCTCACGAGTGTCACAAAGAACCGTGCAGATAAGAATGCTATTCATAATCACATTCGTTTGTTT
GAACCTCTTGTTATAAAAGCTTTAAAACAGTACACGACTACAACATGTGTGCAGTTACAGAAGCAGGTTT
TAGATTTGCTGGCGCAGCTGGTTCAGTTACGGGTTAATTACTGTCTTCTGGATTCAGATCAGGTGTTTAT
TGGCTTTGTATTGAAACAGTTTGAATACATTGAAGTGGGCCAGTTCAGGGAATCAGAGGCAATCATTCCA
AACATCTTTTTCTTCTTGGTATTACTATCTTATGAACGCTATCATTCAAAACAGATCATTGGAATTCCTA
AAATCATTCAGCTCTGTGATGGCATCATGGCCAGTGGAAGGAAGGCTGTGACACATGCCATACCGGCTCT
GCAGCCCATAGTCCACGACCTCTTTGTATTAAGAGGAACAAATAAAGCTGATGCAGGAAAAGAGCTTGAA
ACCCAAAAAGAGGTGGTGGTGTCAATGTTACTGAGACTCATCCAGTACCATCAGGTGTTGGAGATGTTCA
TTCTTGTCCTGCAGCAGTGCCACAAGGAGAATGAAGACAAGTGGAAGCGACTGTCTCGACAGATAGCTGA
CATCATCCTCCCAATGTTAGCCAAACAGCAGATGCACATTGACTCTCATGAAGCCCTTGGAGTGTTAAAT
ACATTATTTGAGATTTTGGCCCCTTCCTCCCTCCGTCCGGTAGACATGCTTTTACGGAGTATGTTCGTCA
CTCCAAACACAATGGCGTCCGTGAGCACTGTTCAACTGTGGATATCGGGAATTCTGGCCATTTTGAGGGT
TCTGATTTCCCAGTCAACTGAAGATATTGTTCTTTCTCGTATTCAGGAGCTCTCCTTCTCTCCGTATTTA
ATCTCCTGTACAGTAATTAATAGGTTAAGAGATGGGGACAGTACTTCAACGCTAGAAGAACACAGTGAAG
GGAAACAAATAAAGAATTTGCCAGAAGAAACATTTTCAAGGTTTCTATTACAACTGGTTGGTATTCTTTT
AGAAGACATTGTTACAAAACAGCTGAAGGTGGAAATGAGTGAGCAGCAACATACTTTCTATTGCCAGGAA
CTAGGCACACTGCTAATGTGTCTGATCCACATCTTCAAGTCTGGAATGTTCCGGAGAATCACAGCAGCTG
CCACTAGGCTGTTCCGCAGTGATGGCTGTGGCGGCAGTTTCTACACCCTGGACAGCTTGAACTTGCGGGC
TCGTTCCATGATCACCACCCACCCGGCCCTGGTGCTGCTCTGGTGTCAGATACTGCTGCTTGTCAACCAC
ACCGACTACCGCTGGTGGGCAGAAGTGCAGCAGACCCCGAAAAGACACAGTCTGTCCAGCACAAAGTTAC
TTAGTCCCCAGATGTCTGGAGAAGAGGAGGATTCTGACTTGGCAGCCAAACTTGGAATGTGCAATAGAGA
AATAGTACGAAGAGGGGCTCTCATTCTCTTCTGTGATTATGTCTGTCAGAACCTCCATGACTCCGAGCAC
TTAACGTGGCTCATTGTAAATCACATTCAAGATCTGATCAGCCTTTCCCACGAGCCTCCAGTACAGGACT
TCATCAGTGCCGTTCATCGGAACTCTGCTGCCAGCGGCCTGTTCATCCAGGCAATTCAGTCTCGTTGTGA
AAACCTTTCAACTCCAACCATGCTGAAGAAAACTCTTCAGTGCTTGGAGGGGATCCATCTCAGCCAGTCG
GGAGCTGTGCTCACGCTGTATGTGGACAGGCTTCTGTGCACCCCTTTCCGTGTGCTGGCTCGCATGGTCG
ACATCCTTGCTTGTCGCCGGGTAGAAATGCTTCTGGCTGCAAATTTACAGAGCAGCATGGCCCAGTTGCC
AATGGAAGAACTCAACAGAATCCAGGAATACCTTCAGAGCAGCGGGCTCGCTCAGAGACACCAAAGGCTC
TATTCCCTGCTGGACAGGTTTCGTCTCTCCACCATGCAAGACTCACTTAGTCCCTCTCCTCCAGTCTCTT
CCCACCCGCTGGACGGGGATGGGCACGTGTCACTGGAAACAGTGAGTCCGGACAAAGACTGGTACGTTCA
TCTTGTCAAATCCCAGTGTTGGACCAGGTCAGATTCTGCACTGCTGGAAGGTGCAGAGCTGGTGAATCGG
ATTCCTGCTGAAGATATGAATGCCTTCATGATGAACTCGGAGTTCAACCTAAGCCTGCTAGCTCCATGCT
TAAGCCTAGGGATGAGTGAAATTTCTGGTGGCCAGAAGAGTGCCCTTTTTGAAGCAGCCCGTGAGGTGAC
TCTGGCCCGTGTGAGCGGCACCGTGCAGCAGCTCCCTGCTGTCCATCATGTCTTCCAGCCCGAGCTGCCT
GCAGAACCGGCGGCCTACTGGAGCAAGTTGAATGATCTGTTTGGGGATGCTGCACTGTATCAGTCCCTGC
CCACTCTGGCCCGGGCCCTGGCACAGTACCTGGTGGTGGTCTCCAAACTGCCCAGTCATTTGCACCTTCC
TCCTGAGAAAGAGAAGGACATTGTGAAATTCGTGGTGGCAACCCTTGAGGCCCTGTCCTGGCATTTGATC
CATGAGCAGATCCCGCTGAGTCTGGATCTCCAGGCAGGGCTGGACTGCTGCTGCCTGGCCCTGCAGCTGC
CTGGCCTCTGGAGCGTGGTCTCCTCCACAGAGTTTGTGACCCACGCCTGCTCCCTCATCCACTGTGTGCA
CTTCATCCTGGAGGCCGTTGCAGTGCAGCCTGGAGAGCAGCTTCTTAGTCCAGAAAGAAGGACAAATACC
CCAAAAGCCATCAGCGAGGAGGAGGAGGAAGTAGATCCAAACACACAGAATCCTAAGTATATCACTGCAG
CCTGTGAGATGGTGGCAGAAATGGTGGAGTCTCTGCAGTCGGTGTTGGCCTTGGGTCATAAAAGGAATAG
CGGCGTGCCGGCGTTTCTCACGCCATTGCTCAGGAACATCATCATCAGCCTGGCCCGCCTGCCCCTTGTC
AACAGCTACACACGTGTGCCCCCACTGGTGTGGAAGCTTGGATGGTCACCCAAACCGGGAGGGGATTTTG
GCACAGCATTCCCTGAGATCCCCGTGGAGTTCCTCCAGGAAAAGGAAGTCTTTAAGGAGTTCATCTACCG
CATCAACACACTAGGCTGGACCAGTCGTACTCAGTTTGAAGAAACTTGGGCCACCCTCCTTGGTGTCCTG
GTGACGCAGCCCCTCGTGATGGAGCAGGAGGAGAGCCCACCAGAAGAAGACACAGAGAGGACCCAGATCA
ACGTCCTGGCCGTGCAGGCCATCACCTCACTGGTGCTCAGTGCAATGACTGTGCCTGTGGCCGGCAACCC
AGCTGTAAGCTGCTTGGAGCAGCAGCCCCGGAACAAGCCTCTGAAAGCTCTCGACACCAGGTTTGGGAGG
AAGCTGAGCATTATCAGAGGGATTGTGGAGCAAGAGATTCAAGCAATGGTTTCAAAGAGAGAGAATATTG
CCACCCATCATTTATATCAGGCATGGGATCCTGTCCCTTCTCTGTCTCCGGCTACTACAGGTGCCCTCAT
CAGCCACGAGAAGCTGCTGCTGCAGATCAACCCCGAGCGGGAGCTGGGGAGCATGAGCTACAAACTCGGC
CAGGTGTCCATACACTCCGTGTGGCTAGGGAACAGCATCACACCCCTGAGGGAGGAGGAATGGGACGAGG
AAGAGGAGGAGGAGGCCGACGCCCCTGCACCTTCGTCACCACCCACGTCTCCAGTCAACTCCAGGAAACA
CCGGGCTGGAGTTGACATCCACTCCTGTTCGCAGTTTTTGCTTGAGTTGTACAGCCGCTGGATCCTGCCG
TCCAGCTCAGCCAGGAGGACCCCGGCCATCCTGATCAGTGAGGTGGTCAGATCCCTTCTAGTGGTCTCAG
ACTTGTTCACCGAGCGCAACCAGTTTGAGCTGATGTATGTGACGCTGACAGAACTGCGAAGGGTGCACCC
TTCAGAAGACGAGATCCTCGCTCAGTACCTGGTGCCTGCCACCTGCAAGGCAGCTGCCGTCCTTGGGATG
GACAAGGCCGTGGCGGAGCCTGTCAGCCGCCTGCTGGAGAGCACGCTCAGGAGCAGCCACCTGCCCAGCA
GGGTTGGAGCCCTGCACGGCATCCTCTATGTGCTGGAGTGCGACCTGCTGGACGACACTGCCAAGCAGCT
CATCCCGGTCATCAGCGACTATCTCCTCTCCAACCTGAAAGGGATCGCCCACTGCGTGAACATTCACAGC
CAGCAGCACGTACTGGTCATGTGTGCCACTGCGTTTTACCTCATTGAGAACTATCCTCTGGACGTAGGGC
CGGAATTTTCAGCATCAATAATACAGATGTGTGGGGTGATGCTGTCTGGAAGTGAGGAGTCCACCCCCTC
CATCATTTACCACTGTGCCCTCAGAGGCCTGGAGCGCCTCCTGCTCTCTGAGCAGCTCTCCCGCCTGGAT
GCAGAATCGCTGGTCAAGCTGAGTGTGGACAGAGTGAACGTGCACAGCCCGCACCGGGCCATGGCGGCTC
TGGGCCTGATGCTCACCTGCATGTACACAGGAAAGGAGAAAGTCAGTCCGGGTAGAACTTCAGACCCTAA
TCCTGCAGCCCCCGACAGCGAGTCAGTGATTGTTGCTATGGAGCGGGTATCTGTTCTTTTTGATAGGATC
AGGAAAGGCTTTCCTTGTGAAGCCAGAGTGGTGGCCAGGATCCTGCCCCAGTTTCTAGACGACTTCTTCC
CACCCCAGGACATCATGAACAAAGTCATCGGAGAGTTTCTGTCCAACCAGCAGCCATACCCCCAGTTCAT
GGCCACCGTGGTGTATAAGGTGTTTCAGACTCTGCACAGCACCGGGCAGTCGTCCATGGTCCGGGACTGG
GTCATGCTGTCCCTCTCCAACTTCACGCAGAGGGCCCCGGTCGCCATGGCCACGTGGAGCCTCTCCTGCT
TCTTTGTCAGCGCGTCCACCAGCCCGTGGGTCGCGGCGATCCTCCCACATGTCATCAGCAGGATGGGCAA
GCTGGAGCAGGTGGACGTGAACCTTTTCTGCCTGGTCGCCACAGACTTCTACAGACACCAGATAGAGGAG
GAGCTCGACCGCAGGGCCTTCCAGTCTGTGCTTGAGGTGGTTGCAGCCCCAGGAAGCCCATATCACCGGC
TGCTGACTTGTTTACGAAATGTCCACAAGGTCACCACCTGC
